Addgene plasmid #121806: KO701: pMVP (L3-L2) HA tag + pA; EF1a::TETa-pA
Purpose: pMVP L3-L2 entry plasmid, contains HA tag-polyA + EF1a-TETa-polyA for 3- or 4-component MultiSite Gateway Pro assembly. Adds C-term HA tag to gene plus downstream EF1a-driven TETa
Depositing lab: Christopher Newgard. Depositing organization: Duke University. Publication: Creation of versatile cloning platforms for transgene expression and dCas9-based epigenome editing. Haldeman JM, Conway AE, Arlotto ME, Slentz DH, Muoio DM, Becker TC, Newgard CB. Nucleic Acids Res. 2018 Dec 27. pii: 5264291. doi: 10.1093/nar/gky1286. PubMed 30590691.
Backbone
  Vector backbone: pDONR221 P3-P2
  Backbone manufacturer: Invitrogen
  Backbone size w/o insert (bp): 2555
  Vector type: Synthetic Biology ; pMVP Gateway Entry Plasmid
Growth in bacteria
  Bacterial resistance: Kanamycin, 50 μg/mL
  Growth temperature: 37°C
  Growth strain: DH5alpha
  Copy number: High Copy
Gene/Insert
  Gene/Insert name: HA epitope tag-polyA + EF1a::TETa-polyA
  Species: Synthetic
  Insert size (bp): 2774
  Cloning method: Gateway Cloning
  Sequencing primers: 5′ M13F; 3′ M13R
Terms and licenses: Academic/Nonprofit Terms; Industry Terms: Not Available to Industry
Depositor comments: TETa sequence derived from Tet-On Advanced system (Clontech)
How to cite: KO701: pMVP (L3-L2) HA tag + pA; EF1a::TETa-pA was a gift from Christopher Newgard (Addgene plasmid # 121806 ; http://n2t.net/addgene:121806 ; RRID:Addgene_121806)
