[The description below was written by a language model from this plasmid's Addgene catalogue record and pLannotate feature annotations shown in this document.]
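Description:
KO701: pMVP (L3-L2) HA tag + pA; EF1a::TETa-pA is a MultiSite Gateway Pro entry plasmid built on the Invitrogen pDONR221 P3-P2 backbone, belonging to the pMVP modular cloning platform. It is a bacterial cloning intermediate rather than an expression vector in its own right. It replicates in E. coli at high copy from a ColE1/pUC-type origin and is selected with kanamycin through an aminoglycoside phosphotransferase gene. The rrnB T1 and T2 terminators upstream of the cassette are standard pDONR elements that insulate the insert from read-through transcription. The small lacI, lacZα and str fragments called in the feature table appear to be incidental homology matches or backbone remnants.

The synthetic payload of about 2.8 kb lies between attL3 and attL2, so in a 3- or 4-component LR reaction it occupies the final position, immediately downstream of a gene-of-interest module. It begins with an HA epitope coding segment followed by an SV40 polyadenylation signal, which gives the upstream open reading frame a C-terminal HA tag and terminates its transcript. A second, independent unit follows, in which the constitutive human EF-1α promoter drives TETa, the reverse tetracycline transactivator derived from the Tet-On Advanced system. The annotation software detects TETa as an rtTA3-like sequence with minimal VP16 activation repeats. This unit ends in its own SV40 poly(A) signal.

The assembled destination vector therefore supplies the doxycycline-responsive transactivator from the same construct as the tagged transgene. This would suit pairing with a Tet-responsive promoter module to give all-in-one inducible expression, although the record does not name the partner modules or the destination vector.
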