Features (pLannotate 1.2.2; 19 found; start..end, strand, type, name):
    121..213     +  CDS            lacI (fragment): lac repressor; lacI; The lac repressor binds to the lac operator to inhibit transcription in E. coli. This inhibition can be relieved by adding lactose or isopropyl-β-D-thiogalactopyranoside (IPTG).
    268..295     -  terminator     rrnB T2 terminator: transcription terminator T2 from the E. coli rrnB gene
    427..470     +  terminator     rrnB T1 terminator: Escherichia coli rrnB; transcription terminator T1 from the E. coli rrnB gene
    517..553     -  CDS            lacZα (fragment): LacZα fragment of β-galactosidase; lacZ fragment
    570..665     +  protein_bind   attL3: mutant version of attL; recombination site for the Gateway® LR reaction LR Clonase™
    686..713     +  CDS            3xHA (fragment): three tandem HA epitope tags
    739..822     +  CDS            large T antigen (fragment): large T antigen from SV40 (simian virus 40)
    845..926     +  polyA_signal   SV40 poly(A) signal: SV40 polyadenylation signal
    944..2122    +  promoter       EF-1α promoter: strong constitutive promoter for human elongation factor EF-1α
   2139..2157    +  promoter       T7 promoter: promoter for bacteriophage T7 RNA polymerase
   2199..2896    +  CDS            rtTA3 (fragment): reverse tetracycline transactivator 3 activates expression from Tet-responsive promoters in the presence of doxycycline
   2826..2936    +  CDS            VP48: 3 tandem repeats of the minimal activation domain of herpes simplex virus VP16 (Cheng et al., 2013)
   2968..3089    -  polyA_signal   SV40 poly(A) signal: SV40 polyadenylation signal
   3112..3195    -  CDS            large T antigen (fragment): large T antigen from SV40 (simian virus 40)
   3189..3419    -  CDS            str (fragment): STR_KLEPN - Protein inferred from homology: Swiss-Prot protein existence level 3. The aminoglycoside phosphotransferases achieve inactivation of their antibiotic substrates by phosphorylation. From Klebsiella pneumoniae.
   3441..3540    -  protein_bind   attL2: mutant version of attL; recombination site for the Gateway® LR reaction LR Clonase™
   3571..3589    -  promoter       T7 promoter: promoter for bacteriophage T7 RNA polymerase
   3723..4532    +  CDS            KanR: aminoglycoside phosphotransferase; aph(3')-Ia; confers resistance to kanamycin in bacteria or G418 (Geneticin®) in eukaryotes
   4679..5267    +  rep_origin     ori: high-copy-number ColE1/pMB1/pBR322/pUC origin of replication
>Addgene plasmid #121806 | KO701: pMVP (L3-L2) HA tag + pA; EF1a::TETa-pA | addgene full sequence | sequence record 237315 | Addgene NGS Result
CTTTCCTGCGTTATCCCCTGATTCTGTGGATAACCGTATTACCGCCTTTGAGTGAGCTGATACCGCTCGC
CGCAGCCGAACGACCGAGCGCAGCGAGTCAGTGAGCGAGGAAGCGGAAGAGCGCCCAATACGCAAACCGC
CTCTCCCCGCGCGTTGGCCGATTCATTAATGCAGCTGGCACGACAGGTTTCCCGACTGGAAAGCGGGCAG
TGAGCGCAACGCAATTAATACGCGTACCGCTAGCCAGGAAGAGTTTGTAGAAACGCAAAAAGGCCATCCG
TCAGGATGGCCTTCTGCTTAGTTTGATGCCTGGCAGTTTATGGCGGGCGTCCTGCCCGCCACCCTCCGGG
CCGTTGCTTCACAACGTTCAAATCCGCTCCCGGCGGATTTGTCCTACTCAGGAGAGCGTTCACCGACAAA
CAACAGATAAAACGAAAGGCCCAGTCTTCCGACTGAGCCTTTCGTTTTATTTGATGCCTGGCAGTTCCCT
ACTCTCGCGTTAACGCTAGCATGGATGTTTTCCCAGTCACGACGTTGTAAAACGACGGCCAGTCTTAAGC
TCGGGCCCCAAATAATGATTTTATTTTGACTGATAGTGACCTGTTCGTTGCAACAAATTGATGAGCAATG
CTTTTTTATAATGCCAACTTTGTATAATAAAGTTGAGATCAACAAAGCTGGATCCTACCCATACGATGTG
CCAGATTACGCTTGATTTAAATAGATAACTGACTAGAGGATCATAATCAGCCATACCACATTTGTAGAGG
TTTTACTTGCTTTAAAAAACCTCCCACACCTCCCCCTGAACCTGAAACATAAAATGAATGCAATTGTTGT
TGTTAACTTGTTTATTGCAGCTTATAATGGTTACAAATAAAGCAATAGCATCACAAATTTCACAAATAAA
GCATTTTTTTCACTGCCTCGAGTCTAGACGTGAGGCTCCGGTGCCCGTCAGTGGGCAGAGCGCACATCGC
CCACAGTCCCCGAGAAGTTGGGGGGAGGGGTCGGCAATTGAACCGGTGCCTAGAGAAGGTGGCGCGGGGT
AAACTGGGAAAGTGATGTCGTGTACTGGCTCCGCCTTTTTCCCGAGGGTGGGGGAGAACCGTATATAAGT
GCAGTAGTCGCCGTGAACGTTCTTTTTCGCAACGGGTTTGCCGCCAGAACACAGGTAAGTGCCGTGTGTG
GTTCCCGCGGGCCTGGCCTCTTTACGGGTTATGGCCCTTGCGTGCCTTGAATTACTTCCACCTGGCTGCA
GTACGTGATTCTTGATCCCGAGCTTCGGGTTGGAAGTGGGTGGGAGAGTTCGAGGCCTTGCGCTTAAGGA
GCCCCTTCGCCTCGTGCTTGAGTTGAGGCCTGGCCTGGGCGCTGGGGCCGCCGCGTGCGAATCTGGTGGC
ACCTTCGCGCCTGTCTCGCTGCTTTCGATAAGTCTCTAGCCATTTAAAATTTTTGATGACCTGCTGCGAC
GCTTTTTTTCTGGCAAGATAGTCTTGTAAATGCGGGCCAAGATCTGCACACTGGTATTTCGGTTTTTGGG
GCCGCGGGCGGCGACGGGGCCCGTGCGTCCCAGCGCACATGTTCGGCGAGGCGGGGCCTGCGAGCGCGGC
CACCGAGAATCGGACGGGGGTAGTCTCAAGCTGGCCGGCCTGCTCTGGTGCCTGGCCTCGCGCCGCCGTG
TATCGCCCCGCCCTGGGCGGCAAGGCTGGCCCGGTCGGCACCAGTTGCGTGAGCGGAAAGATGGCCGCTT
CCCGGCCCTGCTGCAGGGAGCTCAAAATGGAGGACGCGGCGCTCGGGAGAGCGGGCGGGTGAGTCACCCA
CACAAAGGAAAAGGGCCTTTCCGTCCTCAGCCGTCGCTTCATGTGACTCCACGGAGTACCGGGCGCCGTC
CAGGCACCTCGATTAGTTCTCGAGCTTTTGGAGTACGTCGTCTTTAGGTTGGGGGGAGGGGTTTTATGCG
ATGGAGTTTCCCCACACTGAGTGGGTGGAGACTGAAGTTAGGCCAGCTTGGCACTTGATGTAATTCTCCT
TGGAATTTGCCCTTTTTGAGTTTGGATCTTGGTTCATTCTCAAGCCTCAGACAGTGGTTCAAAGTTTTTT
TCTTCCATTTCAGGTGTCGTGAGGAATTAGCTTGGTACTAATACGACTCACTATAGGGAGACCCAAGCTG
GCTAGGTGAATTCGACTGGCGCGCCACCATGTCCAGACTGGACAAGAGCAAAGTCATAAACGGCGCTCTG
GAATTACTCAATGGAGTCGGTATCGAAGGCCTGACGACAAGGAAACTCGCTCAAAAGCTGGGAGTTGAGC
AGCCTACCCTGTACTGGCACGTGAAGAACAAGCGGGCCCTGCTCGATGCCCTGCCAATCGAGATGCTGGA
CAGGCATCATACCCACTTCTGCCCCCTGGAAGGCGAGTCATGGCAAGACTTTCTGCGGAACAACGCCAAG
TCATTCCGCTGTGCTCTCCTCTCACATCGCGACGGGGCTAAAGTGCATCTCGGCACCCGCCCAACAGAGA
AACAGTACGAAACCCTGGAAAATCAGCTCGCGTTCCTGTGTCAGCAAGGCTTCTCCCTGGAGAACGCACT
GTACGCTCTGTCCGCCGTGGGCCACTTTACACTGGGCTGCGTATTGGAGGAACAGGAGCATCAAGTAGCA
AAAGAGGAAAGAGAGACACCTACCACCGATTCTATGCCCCCACTTCTGAGACAAGCAATTGAGCTGTTCG
ACCGGCAGGGAGCCGAACCTGCCTTCCTTTTCGGCCTGGAACTAATCATATGTGGCCTGGAGAAACAGCT
AAAGTGCGAAAGCGGCGGGCCGGCCGACGCCCTTGACGATTTTGACTTAGACATGCTCCCAGCCGATGCC
CTTGACGACTTTGACCTTGATATGCTGCCTGCTGACGCTCTTGACGATTTTGACCTTGACATGCTCCCCG
GGTAACTAAGTAAGAATCCAGACATGATAAGATACATTGATGAGTTTGGACAAACCACAACTAGAATGCA
GTGAAAAAAATGCTTTATTTGTGAAATTTGTGATGCTATTGCTTTATTTGTAACCATTATAAGCTGCAAT
AAACAAGTTAACAACAACAATTGCATTCATTTTATGTTTCAGGTTCAGGGGGAGGTGTGGGAGGTTTTTT
AAAGCAAGTAAAACCTCTACAAATGTGGTATGGCTGATTATGATCCTGCAAGCCTCGTCGTCCTGGCCGG
ACCACGCTATCTGTGCAAGGTCCCCGGCCCCGGACGCGCGCTCCATGAGCAGAGCGCCCGCCGCCGAGGC
GAAGACTCGGGCGGCGCCCTGCCCGTCCCACCAGGTCAACAGGCGGTAACCGGCCTCTTCATCGGGAATG
CGCGCGACCTTCAGCATCGCCGGCATGTCCCCCTGGCGGACGGGAAGTATCCAGCTCGACCAGGCTTGTC
GACTCGAAGAACCCAGCTTTCTTGTACAAAGTTGGCATTATAAGAAAGCATTGCTTATCAATTTGTTGCA
ACGAACAGGTCACTATCAGTCAAAATAAAATCATTATTTGCCATCCAGCTGCAGGGCGGCCGCGATATCC
CCTATAGTGAGTCGTATTACATGGTCATAGCTGTTTCCTGGCAGCTCTGGCCCGTGTCTCAAAATCTCTG
ATGTTACATTGCACAAGATAAAAATATATCATCATGAACAATAAAACTGTCTGCTTACATAAACAGTAAT
ACAAGGGGTGTTATGAGCCATATTCAACGGGAAACGTCGAGGCCGCGATTAAATTCCAACATGGATGCTG
ATTTATATGGGTATAAATGGGCTCGCGATAATGTCGGGCAATCAGGTGCGACAATCTATCGCTTGTATGG
GAAGCCCGATGCGCCAGAGTTGTTTCTGAAACATGGCAAAGGTAGCGTTGCCAATGATGTTACAGATGAG
ATGGTCAGACTAAACTGGCTGACGGAATTTATGCCTCTTCCGACCATCAAGCATTTTATCCGTACTCCTG
ATGATGCATGGTTACTCACCACTGCGATCCCCGGAAAAACAGCATTCCAGGTATTAGAAGAATATCCTGA
TTCAGGTGAAAATATTGTTGATGCGCTGGCAGTGTTCCTGCGCCGGTTGCATTCGATTCCTGTTTGTAAT
TGTCCTTTTAACAGCGATCGCGTATTTCGTCTCGCTCAGGCGCAATCACGAATGAATAACGGTTTGGTTG
ATGCGAGTGATTTTGATGACGAGCGTAATGGCTGGCCTGTTGAACAAGTCTGGAAAGAAATGCATAAACT
TTTGCCATTCTCACCGGATTCAGTCGTCACTCATGGTGATTTCTCACTTGATAACCTTATTTTTGACGAG
GGGAAATTAATAGGTTGTATTGATGTTGGACGAGTCGGAATCGCAGACCGATACCAGGATCTTGCCATCC
TATGGAACTGCCTCGGTGAGTTTTCTCCTTCATTACAGAAACGGCTTTTTCAAAAATATGGTATTGATAA
TCCTGATATGAATAAATTGCAGTTTCATTTGATGCTCGATGAGTTTTTCTAATCAGAATTGGTTAATTGG
TTGTAACACTGGCAGAGCATTACGCTGACTTGACGGGACGGCGCAAGCTCATGACCAAAATCCCTTAACG
TGAGTTACGCGTCGTTCCACTGAGCGTCAGACCCCGTAGAAAAGATCAAAGGATCTTCTTGAGATCCTTT
TTTTCTGCGCGTAATCTGCTGCTTGCAAACAAAAAAACCACCGCTACCAGCGGTGGTTTGTTTGCCGGAT
CAAGAGCTACCAACTCTTTTTCCGAAGGTAACTGGCTTCAGCAGAGCGCAGATACCAAATACTGTTCTTC
TAGTGTAGCCGTAGTTAGGCCACCACTTCAAGAACTCTGTAGCACCGCCTACATACCTCGCTCTGCTAAT
CCTGTTACCAGTGGCTGCTGCCAGTGGCGATAAGTCGTGTCTTACCGGGTTGGACTCAAGACGATAGTTA
CCGGATAAGGCGCAGCGGTCGGGCTGAACGGGGGGTTCGTGCACACAGCCCAGCTTGGAGCGAACGACCT
ACACCGAACTGAGATACCTACAGCGTGAGCTATGAGAAAGCGCCACGCTTCCCGAAGGGAGAAAGGCGGA
CAGGTATCCGGTAAGCGGCAGGGTCGGAACAGGAGAGCGCACGAGGGAGCTTCCAGGGGGAAACGCCTGG
TATCTTTATAGTCCTGTCGGGTTTCGCCACCTCTGACTTGAGCGTCGATTTTTGTGATGCTCGTCAGGGG
GGCGGAGCCTATGGAAAAACGCCAGCAACGCGGCCTTTTTACGGTTCCTGGCCTTTTGCTGGCCTTTTGC
TCACATGTT
